>Addgene plasmid #142265 | TFORF0434 | addgene full sequence | sequence record 454956 | Addgene NGS Result
TTAATGTAGTCTTATGCAATACTCTTGTAGTCTTGCAACATGGTAACGATGAGTTAGCAACATGCCTTAC
AAGGAGAGAAAAAGCACCGTGCATGCCGATTGGTGGAAGTAAGGTGGTACGATCGTGCCTTATTAGGAAG
GCAACAGACGGGTCTGACATGGATTGGACGAACCACTGAATTGCCGCATTGCAGAGATATTGTATTTAAG
TGCCTAGCTCGATACATAAACGGGTCTCTCTGGTTAGACCAGATCTGAGCCTGGGAGCTCTCTGGCTAAC
TAGGGAACCCACTGCTTAAGCCTCAATAAAGCTTGCCTTGAGTGCTTCAAGTAGTGTGTGCCCGTCTGTT
GTGTGACTCTGGTAACTAGAGATCCCTCAGACCCTTTTAGTCAGTGTGGAAAATCTCTAGCAGTGGCGCC
CGAACAGGGACTTGAAAGCGAAAGGGAAACCAGAGGAGCTCTCTCGACGCAGGACTCGGCTTGCTGAAGC
GCGCACGGCAAGAGGCGAGGGGCGGCGACTGGTGAGTACGCCAAAAATTTTGACTAGCGGAGGCTAGAAG
GAGAGAGATGGGTGCGAGAGCGTCAGTATTAAGCGGGGGAGAATTAGATCGCGATGGGAAAAAATTCGGT
TAAGGCCAGGGGGAAAGAAAAAATATAAATTAAAACATATAGTATGGGCAAGCAGGGAGCTAGAACGATT
CGCAGTTAATCCTGGCCTGTTAGAAACATCAGAAGGCTGTAGACAAATACTGGGACAGCTACAACCATCC
CTTCAGACAGGATCAGAAGAACTTAGATCATTATATAATACAGTAGCAACCCTCTATTGTGTGCATCAAA
GGATAGAGATAAAAGACACCAAGGAAGCTTTAGACAAGATAGAGGAAGAGCAAAACAAAAGTAAGACCAC
CGCACAGCAAGCGGCCGCTGATCTTCAGACCTGGAGGAGGAGATATGAGGGACAATTGGAGAAGTGAATT
ATATAAATATAAAGTAGTAAAAATTGAACCATTAGGAGTAGCACCCACCAAGGCAAAGAGAAGAGTGGTG
CAGAGAGAAAAAAGAGCAGTGGGAATAGGAGCTTTGTTCCTTGGGTTCTTGGGAGCAGCAGGAAGCACTA
TGGGCGCAGCGTCAATGACGCTGACGGTACAGGCCAGACAATTATTGTCTGGTATAGTGCAGCAGCAGAA
CAATTTGCTGAGGGCTATTGAGGCGCAACAGCATCTGTTGCAACTCACAGTCTGGGGCATCAAGCAGCTC
CAGGCAAGAATCCTGGCTGTGGAAAGATACCTAAAGGATCAACAGCTCCTGGGGATTTGGGGTTGCTCTG
GAAAACTCATTTGCACCACTGCTGTGCCTTGGAATGCTAGTTGGAGTAATAAATCTCTGGAACAGATTTG
GAATCACACGACCTGGATGGAGTGGGACAGAGAAATTAACAATTACACAAGCTTAATACACTCCTTAATT
GAAGAATCGCAAAACCAGCAAGAAAAGAATGAACAAGAATTATTGGAATTAGATAAATGGGCAAGTTTGT
GGAATTGGTTTAACATAACAAATTGGCTGTGGTATATAAAATTATTCATAATGATAGTAGGAGGCTTGGT
AGGTTTAAGAATAGTTTTTGCTGTACTTTCTATAGTGAATAGAGTTAGGCAGGGATATTCACCATTATCG
TTTCAGACCCACCTCCCAACCCCGAGGGGACCCATGCATTGCATCTCAATTAGTCAGCAACCAGGTGTGG
AAAGTCCCCAGGCTCCCCAGCAGGCAGAAGTATGCAAAGCATGCGTCTCAATTAGTCAGCAACCATAGTC
CCGCCCCTAACTCCGCCCATCCCGCCCCTAACTCCGCCCAGTTCCGCCCATTCTCCGCCCCATGGCTGAC
TAATTTTTTTTATTTATGCAGAGGCCGAGGCCGCCTCGGCCTCTGAGCTATTCCAGAAGTAGTGAGGAGG
CTTTTTTGGAGGCCTAGGCTTTTGCAAAAAGCTTTCTAGAGGTACCACCGGAGCTTACCATGACCGAGTA
CAAGCCCACGGTGCGCCTCGCCACCCGCGACGACGTCCCCAGGGCCGTACGCACCCTCGCCGCCGCGTTC
GCCGACTACCCCGCCACGCGCCACACCGTCGATCCGGACCGCCACATCGAGCGGGTCACCGAGCTGCAAG
AACTCTTCCTCACGCGCGTCGGGCTCGACATCGGCAAGGTGTGGGTCGCGGACGACGGCGCCGCCGTGGC
GGTCTGGACCACGCCGGAGAGCGTCGAAGCGGGGGCGGTGTTCGCCGAGATCGGCCCGCGCATGGCCGAG
TTGAGCGGTTCCCGGCTGGCCGCGCAGCAACAGATGGAAGGCCTCCTGGCGCCGCACCGGCCCAAGGAGC
CCGCGTGGTTCCTGGCCACCGTCGGCGTCTCGCCCGACCACCAGGGCAAGGGTCTGGGCAGCGCCGTCGT
GCTCCCCGGAGTGGAGGCGGCCGAGCGCGCCGGGGTGCCCGCCTTCCTGGAGACCTCCGCGCCCCGCAAC
CTCCCCTTCTACGAGCGGCTCGGCTTCACCGTCACCGCCGACGTCGAGGTGCCCGAAGGACCGCGCACCT
GGTGCATGACCCGCAAGCCCGGTGCCAGTTAACGAATTCTAGATCTTGAGACAAATGGCAGTATTCATCC
ACAATTTTAAAAGAAAAGGGGGGATTGGGGGGTACAGTGCAGGGGAAAGAATAGTAGACATAATAGCAAC
AGACATACAAACTAAAGAATTACAAAAACAAATTACAAAAATTCAAAATTTTCGGGTTTATTACAGGGAC
AGCAGAGATCCACTTTGGCGCCGGCTCGAGGCCTGCAGGTGCAAAGATGGATAAAGTTTTAAACAGAGAG
GAATCTTTGCAGCTAATGGACCTTCTAGGTCTTGAAAGGAGTGGGAATTGGCTCCGGTGCCCGTCAGTGG
GCAGAGCGCACATCGCCCACAGTCCCCGAGAAGTTGGGGGGAGGGGTCGGCAATTGAACCGGTGCCTAGA
GAAGGTGGCGCGGGGTAAACTGGGAAAGTGATGTCGTGTACTGGCTCCGCCTTTTTCCCGAGGGTGGGGG
AGAACCGTATATAAGTGCAGTAGTCGCCGTGAACGTTCTTTTTCGCAACGGGTTTGCCGCCAGAACACAG
GTAAGTGCCGTGTGTGGTTCCCGCGGGCCTGGCCTCTTTACGGGTTATGGCCCTTGCGTGCCTTGAATTA
CTTCCACCTGGCTGCAGTACGTGATTCTTGATCCCGAGCTTCGGGTTGGAAGTGGGTGGGAGAGTTCGAG
GCCTTGCGCTTAAGGAGCCCCTTCGCCTCGTGCTTGAGTTGAGGCCTGGCCTGGGCGCTGGGGCCGCCGC
GTGCGAATCTGGTGGCACCTTCGCGCCTGTCTCGCTGCTTTCGATAAGTCTCTAGCCATTTAAAATTTTT
GATGACCTGCTGCGACGCTTTTTTTCTGGCAAGATAGTCTTGTAAATGCGGGCCAAGATCTGCACACTGG
TATTTCGGTTTTTGGGGCCGCGGGCGGCGACGGGGCCCGTGCGTCCCAGCGCACATGTTCGGCGAGGCGG
GGCCTGCGAGCGCGGCCACCGAGAATCGGACGGGGGTAGTCTCAAGCTGGCCGGCCTGCTCTGGTGCCTG
GCCTCGCGCCGCCGTGTATCGCCCCGCCCTGGGCGGCAAGGCTGGCCCGGTCGGCACCAGTTGCGTGAGC
GGAAAGATGGCCGCTTCCCGGCCCTGCTGCAGGGAGCTCAAAATGGAGGACGCGGCGCTCGGGAGAGCGG
GCGGGTGAGTCACCCACACAAAGGAAAAGGGCCTTTCCGTCCTCAGCCGTCGCTTCATGTGACTCCACGG
AGTACCGGGCGCCGTCCAGGCACCTCGATTAGTTCTCGAGCTTTTGGAGTACGTCGTCTTTAGGTTGGGG
GGAGGGGTTTTATGCGATGGAGTTTCCCCACACTGAGTGGGTGGAGACTGAAGTTAGGCCAGCTTGGCAC
TTGATGTAATTCTCCTTGGAATTTGCCCTTTTTGAGTTTGGATCTTGGTTCATTCTCAAGCCTCAGACAG
TGGTTCAAAGTTTTTTTCTTCCATTTCAGGTGTCGTGAGGCTAGCACCGCCACCATGATGGCTGCAGTGA
AGAGTACCGAGGCACACCCATCCTCAAACAAGGATCCCACACAGGGCCAGAAATCAGCCCTCCAGGGTAA
CAGCCCTGACTCCGAGGCCTCCCGTCAGCGCTTCAGGCAGTTTTGCTACCAGGAGGTAACTGGCCCACAT
GAAGCTTTTAGCAAACTCTGGGAACTCTGTTGTCAGTGGCTGAGGCCGAAGACCCACTCAAAAGAGGAAA
TCCTGGAGCTGCTGGTTTTGGAGCAGTTTCTGACTATCTTGCCAGAGGAGATCCAGACCTGGGTGAGGGA
GCAGCATCCAGAAAACGGCGAGGAAGCTGTGGCTCTGGTTGAGGATGTACAGAGAGCTCCTGGACAACAG
GTTCTAGATTCTGAGAAGGACTTGAAAGTACTCATGAAGGAGATGGCCCCTTTGGGAGCAACCAGAGAAT
CACTGAGATCCCAATGGAAACAGGAGGTTCAGCCAGAGGAACCGACTTTTAAGGGATCACAGAGCTCACA
CCAAAGACCAGGGGAACAGTCAGAAGCCTGGCTTGCTCCTCAGGCTCCCAGGAACCTGCCTCAAAACACA
GGTCTCCACGACCAGGAGACAGGTGCTGTGGTCTGGACAGCTGGGTCCCAGGGACCAGCCATGCGTGACA
ACAGAGCTGTATCCCTCTGTCAGCAAGAATGGATGTGCCCAGGCCCTGCACAAAGGGCCCTCTACAGGGG
TGCCACCCAGAGGAAGGACAGTCACGTCTCGCTGGCAACAGGTGTGCCCTGGGGCTATGAAGAGACCAAG
ACGCTCCTGGCTATTCTTAGTAGTTCTCAATTTTATGGAAAACTCCAGACCTGTCAGCAGAACAGCCAGA
TCTACAGGGCCATGGCGGAAGGACTCTGGGAGCAGGGTTTTCTGCGGACCCCAGAACAGTGTCGCACCAA
GTTCAAAAGCCTACAGTTGAGTTACCGCAAAGTGAGGAGAGGCCGTGTGCCTGAGCCTTGTATCTTTTAT
GAGGAAATGAATGCTCTTTCAGGCTCCTGGGCCTCTGCACCTCCTATGGCAAGCGATGCTGTTCCTGGCC
AAGAAGGAAGTGATATTGAGGCTGGAGAGCTGAATCACCAGAATGGGGAACCCACGGAGGTAGAAGATGG
CACTGTGGATGGTGCAGACAGGGATGAAAAGGACTTCAGGAATCCTGGCCAGGAAGTCAGGAAACTAGAC
CTGCCAGTGCTGTTCCCAAACAGACTTGGTTTTGAGTTCAAGAACGAGATTAAAAAAGAAAATCTAAAAT
GGGATGATTCAGAGGAAGTAGAAATAAACAAGGCTTTACAGAGAAAGTCCAGAGGAGTTTATTGGCACTC
TGAGCTACAAAAAGGCTTGGAGAGTGAGCCAACATCAAGAAGGCAATGTAGAAATTCTCCAGGGGAGAGT
GAGGAGAAAACCCCATCCCAGGAGAAGATGAGTCACCAGAGTTTTTGTGCCAGGGACAAAGCCTGTACAC
ATATCCTCTGTGGGAAAAACTGCTCTCAGAGTGTGCACTCTCCCCACAAGCCAGCGCTCAAACTGGAAAA
AGTATCTCAATGTCCTGAATGTGGGAAAACCTTTAGCCGAAGTTCTTATCTTGTTCGGCATCAAAGAATC
CACACAGGCGAGAAGCCTCACAAGTGCAGTGAGTGCGGGAAGGGCTTTAGTGAGCGCTCCAACCTCACTG
CCCACCTACGAACTCACACAGGGGAGAGGCCCTATCAGTGTGGGCAATGTGGGAAAAGCTTCAACCAGAG
TTCCAGCCTCATTGTCCACCAGAGGACCCATACCGGGGAAAAGCCTTACCAGTGCATTGTCTGTGGAAAG
AGATTCAACAACAGTTCCCAGTTCAGTGCTCACCGGCGCATCCACACTGGGGAGAGCCCATACAAGTGTG
CAGTGTGTGGGAAAATCTTCAACAATAGCTCCCACTTCAGTGCCCACCGAAAAACCCACACTGGTGAAAA
GCCTTACAGGTGTTCTCACTGTGAGAGAGGCTTCACTAAGAACTCTGCCCTCACCCGTCATCAGACAGTA
CACATGAAAGCAGTACTCTCATCACAGGAAGGAAGAGATGCGTTATAGTAATGAACTAGTCCGTAACTTG
AAAGTATTTCGATTTCTTGGCTTTATATATCTTGTGGAAAGGACGAGGTAAGGCAGTCAACATTGATTAC
ACGCGTTAAGTCGACAATCAACCTCTGGATTACAAAATTTGTGAAAGATTGACTGGTATTCTTAACTATG
TTGCTCCTTTTACGCTATGTGGATACGCTGCTTTAATGCCTTTGTATCATGCTATTGCTTCCCGTATGGC
TTTCATTTTCTCCTCCTTGTATAAATCCTGGTTGCTGTCTCTTTATGAGGAGTTGTGGCCCGTTGTCAGG
CAACGTGGCGTGGTGTGCACTGTGTTTGCTGACGCAACCCCCACTGGTTGGGGCATTGCCACCACCTGTC
AGCTCCTTTCCGGGACTTTCGCTTTCCCCCTCCCTATTGCCACGGCGGAACTCATCGCCGCCTGCCTTGC
CCGCTGCTGGACAGGGGCTCGGCTGTTGGGCACTGACAATTCCGTGGTGTTGTCGGGGAAATCATCGTCC
TTTCCTTGGCTGCTCGCCTGTGTTGCCACCTGGATTCTGCGCGGGACGTCCTTCTGCTACGTCCCTTCGG
CCCTCAATCCAGCGGACCTTCCTTCCCGCGGCCTGCTGCCGGCTCTGCGGCCTCTTCCGCGTCTTCGCCT
TCGCCCTCAGACGAGTCGGATCTCCCTTTGGGCCGCCTCCCCGCGTCGACTTTAAGACCAATGACTTACA
AGGCAGCTGTAGATCTTAGCCACTTTTTAAAAGAAAAGGGGGGACTGGAAGGGCTAATTCACTCCCAACG
AAGACAAGATCTGCTTTTTGCTTGTACTGGGTCTCTCTGGTTAGACCAGATCTGAGCCTGGGAGCTCTCT
GGCTAACTAGGGAACCCACTGCTTAAGCCTCAATAAAGCTTGCCTTGAGTGCTTCAAGTAGTGTGTGCCC
GTCTGTTGTGTGACTCTGGTAACTAGAGATCCCTCAGACCCTTTTAGTCAGTGTGGAAAATCTCTAGCAG
TACGTATAGTAGTTCATGTCATCTTATTATTCAGTATTTATAACTTGCAAAGAAATGAATATCAGAGAGT
GAGAGGAACTTGTTTATTGCAGCTTATAATGGTTACAAATAAAGCAATAGCATCACAAATTTCACAAATA
AAGCATTTTTTTCACTGCATTCTAGTTGTGGTTTGTCCAAACTCATCAATGTATCTTATCATGTCTGGCT
CTAGCTATCCCGCCCCTAACTCCGCCCATCCCGCCCCTAACTCCGCCCAGTTCCGCCCATTCTCCGCCCC
ATGGCTGACTAATTTTTTTTATTTATGCAGAGGCCGAGGCCGCCTCGGCCTCTGAGCTATTCCAGAAGTA
GTGAGGAGGCTTTTTTGGAGGCCTAGGGACGTACCCAATTCGCCCTATAGTGAGTCGTATTACGCGCGCT
CACTGGCCGTCGTTTTACAACGTCGTGACTGGGAAAACCCTGGCGTTACCCAACTTAATCGCCTTGCAGC
ACATCCCCCTTTCGCCAGCTGGCGTAATAGCGAAGAGGCCCGCACCGATCGCCCTTCCCAACAGTTGCGC
AGCCTGAATGGCGAATGGG
[124 nt withheld, positions 7790-7913]
C
[91 nt withheld, positions 7915-8005]
A
[49 nt withheld, positions 8007-8055]
CCTTTGACGTTGGAGTCCACGTTCTTT
[37 nt withheld, positions 8083-8119]
ACCCTATCTCGGTCTATTCTTTTGATTTATAAGGGATTTTGCCGATTTCGGCCTATTGGTTAAAAAATGA
GCTGATTTAACAAAAATTTAACGCGAATTTTAACAAAATATTAACGCTTACAATTTAGGTGGCACTTTTC
GGGGAAATGTGCGCGGAACCCCTATTTGTTTATTTTTCTAAATACATTCAAATATGTATCCGCTCATGAG
ACAATAACCCTGATAAATGCTTCAATAATATTGAAAAAGGAAGAGTATGAGTATTCAACATTTCCGTGTC
GCCCTTATTCCCTTTTTTGCGGCATTTTGCCTTCCTGTTTTTGCTCACCCAGAAACGCTGGTGAAAGTAA
AAGATGCTGAAGATCAGTTGGGTGCACGAGTGGGTTACATCGAACTGGATCTCAACAGCGGTAAGATCCT
TGAGAGTTTTCGCCCCGAAGAACGTTTTCCAATGATGAGCACTTTTAAAGTTCTGCTATGTGGCGCGGTA
TTATCCCGTATTGACGCCGGGCAAGAGCAACTCGGTCGCCGCATACACTATTCTCAGAATGACTTGGTTG
AGTACTCACCAGTCACAGAAAAGCATCTTACGGATGGCATGACAGTAAGAGAATTATGCAGTGCTGCCAT
AACCATGAGTGATAACACTGCGGCCAACTTACTTCTGACAACGATCGGAGGACCGAAGGAGCTAACCGCT
TTTTTGCACAACATGGGGGATCATGTAACTCGCCTTGATCGTTGGGAACCGGAGCTGAATGAAGCCATAC
CAAACGACGAGCGTGACACCACGATGCCTGTAGCAATGGCAACAACGTTGCGCAAACTATTAACTGGCGA
ACTACTTACTCTAGCTTCCCGGCAACAATTAATAGACTGGATGGAGGCGGATAAAGTTGCAGGACCACTT
CTGCGCTCGGCCCTTCCGGCTGGCTGGTTTATTGCTGATAAATCTGGAGCCGGTGAGCGTGGGTCTCGCG
GTATCATTGCAGCACTGGGGCCAGATGGTAAGCCCTCCCGTATCGTAGTTATCTACACGACGGGGAGTCA
GGCAACTATGGATGAACGAAATAGACAGATCGCTGAGATAGGTGCCTCACTGATTAAGCATTGGTAACTG
TCAGACCAAGTTTACTCATATATACTTTAGATTGATTTAAAACTTCATTTTTAATTTAAAAGGATCTAGG
TGAAGATCCTTTTTGATAATCTCATGACCAAAATCCCTTAACGTGAGTTTTCGTTCCACTGAGCGTCAGA
CCCCGTAGAAAAGATCAAAGGATCTTCTTGAGATCCTTTTTTTCTGCGCGTAATCTGCTGCTTGCAAACA
AAAAAACCACCGCTACCAGCGGTGGTTTGTTTGCCGGATCAAGAGCTACCAACTCTTTTTCCGAAGGTAA
CTGGCTTCAGCAGAGCGCAGATACCAAATACTGTTCTTCTAGTGTAGCCGTAGTTAGGCCACCACTTCAA
GAACTCTGTAGCACCGCCTACATACCTCGCTCTGCTAATCCTGTTACCAGTGGCTGCTGCCAGTGGCGAT
AAGTCGTGTCTTACCGGGTTGGACTCAAGACGATAGTTACCGGATAAGGCGCAGCGGTCGGGCTGAACGG
GGGGTTCGTGCACACAGCCCAGCTTGGAGCGAACGACCTACACCGAACTGAGATACCTACAGCGTGAGCT
ATGAGAAAGCGCCACGCTTCCCGAAGGGAGAAAGGCGGACAGGTATCCGGTAAGCGGCAGGGTCGGAACA
GGAGAGCGCACGAGGGAGCTTCCAGGGGGAAACGCCTGGTATCTTTATAGTCCTGTCGGGTTTCGCCACC
TCTGACTTGAGCGTCGATTTTTGTGATGCTCGTCAGGGGGGCGGAGCCTATGGAAAAACGCCAGCAACGC
GGCCTTTTTACGGTTCCTGGCCTTTTGCTGGCCTTTTGCTCACATGTTCTTTCCTGCGTTATCCCCTGAT
TCTGTGGATAACCGTATTACCGCCTTTGAGTGAGCTGATACCGCTCGCCGCAGCCGAACGACCGAGCGCA
GCGAGTCAGTGAGCGAGGAAGCGGAAGAGCGCCCAATACGCAAACCGCCTCTCCCCGCGCGTTGGCCGAT
TCATTAATGCAGCTGGCACGACAGGTTTCCCGACTGGAAAGCGGGCAGTGAGCGCAACGCAATTAATGTG
AGTTAGCTCACTCATTAGGCACCCCAGGCTTTACACTTTATGCTTCCGGCTCGTATGTTGTGTGGAATTG
TGAGCGGATAACAATTTCACACAGGAAACAGCTATGACCATGATTACGCCAAGCGCGCAATTAACCCTCA
CTAAAGGGAACAAAAGCTGGAGCTGCAAGC
Features (pLannotate 1.2.2; 31 found; start..end, strand, type, name):
      5..231     +  promoter       RSV promoter: Rous sarcoma virus enhancer/promoter
    232..412     +  LTR            5' LTR (truncated): truncated 5' long terminal repeat (LTR) from HIV-1
    459..584     +  misc_feature   HIV-1 Ψ: packaging signal of human immunodeficiency virus type 1
    568..931     +  CDS            HIV-1 gag (fragment): gag protein from human immunodeficiency virus 1; gag
   1077..1310    +  misc_feature   RRE: The Rev response element (RRE) of HIV-1 allows for Rev-dependent mRNA export from the nucleus to the cytoplasm.
   1687..1713    +  CDS            Rev (fragment): human immunodeficiency virus 1 (HIV-1) Rev protein; rev; enhances nuclear export of unspliced and incompletely spliced viral mRNAs
   1720..1743    +  promoter       SV40 promoter (fragment): SV40 early promoter
   1744..1815    +  promoter       SV40 promoter (fragment): SV40 enhancer and early promoter
   1839..1974    +  rep_origin     SV40 ori: SV40 origin of replication
   2020..2616    +  CDS            PuroR (fragment): puromycin N-acetyltransferase; pac from Streptomyces; confers resistance to puromycin
   2665..2782    +  misc_feature   cPPT/CTS: central polypurine tract and central termination sequence of HIV-1
   2847..2913    +  CDS            small t antigen (fragment): SV40 (simian virus 40) small t antigen
   2920..4098    +  promoter       EF-1α promoter: strong constitutive promoter for human elongation factor EF-1α
   4115..5761    +  CDS            ZSCAN32 (fragment): ZSC32_HUMAN - Also known as ZNF434. Experimental evidence at protein level: Swiss-Prot protein existence level 1. May be involved in transcriptional regulation. From Homo sapiens (Human).
   6221..6274    +  promoter       U6 promoter (fragment): RNA polymerase III promoter for human U6 snRNA
   6316..6904    +  misc_feature   WPRE: woodchuck hepatitis virus posttranscriptional regulatory element
   6955..6974    +  misc_feature   cPPT/CTS (fragment): central polypurine tract and central termination sequence of HIV-1
   6976..7209    +  LTR            3' LTR (ΔU3): self-inactivating 3' long terminal repeat (LTR) from HIV-1
   7287..7408    +  polyA_signal   SV40 poly(A) signal: SV40 polyadenylation signal
   7448..7583    +  rep_origin     SV40 ori: SV40 origin of replication
   7604..7622    -  promoter       T7 promoter: promoter for bacteriophage T7 RNA polymerase
   7630..7785    +  CDS            lacZα (fragment): LacZα fragment of β-galactosidase; lacZ fragment
   7790..8218    +  rep_origin     f1 ori (sequence partly withheld): f1 bacteriophage origin of replication; arrow indicates direction of (+) strand synthesis
   8271..8375    +  promoter       AmpR promoter: bla
   8376..9236    +  CDS            AmpR: β-lactamase; bla; confers resistance to ampicillin, carbenicillin, and related antibiotics
   9407..9995    +  rep_origin     ori: high-copy-number ColE1/pMB1/pBR322/pUC origin of replication
  10178..10270   +  CDS            lacI (fragment): lac repressor; lacI; The lac repressor binds to the lac operator to inhibit transcription in E. coli. This inhibition can be relieved by adding lactose or isopropyl-β-D-thiogalactopyranoside (IPTG).
  10283..10304   +  protein_bind   CAP binding site: CAP binding activates transcription in the presence of cAMP. E. coli catabolite activator protein
  10319..10349   +  promoter       lac promoter: promoter for the E. coli lac operon
  10357..10373   +  protein_bind   lac operator: The lac repressor binds to the lac operator to inhibit transcription in E. coli. This inhibition can be relieved by adding lactose or isopropyl-β-D-thiogalactopyranoside (IPTG). lac repressor encoded by lacI
  10418..10436   +  promoter       T3 promoter: promoter for bacteriophage T3 RNA polymerase
