[The description below was written by a language model from this plasmid's Addgene catalogue record and pLannotate feature annotations shown in this document.]
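Description:
TFORF0434 is a lentiviral mammalian expression plasmid built on the pLX_TRC317 backbone, one member of a barcoded library of transcription factor open reading frames. It carries human ZSCAN32 (also known as ZNF434 or HCCS-5), a SCAN-domain zinc finger protein thought to act in transcriptional regulation, under the strong constitutive EF-1α promoter. According to the record, each clone in the collection also carries a unique 24-bp barcode that allows the transcription factor to be identified in pooled screens. The barcode is not annotated as a separate feature in the table. The ORF annotation covers only part of the stated 2,195 bp insert, so the remaining sequence between it and the WPRE presumably holds the rest of the insert and the barcode region, although the record does not define this. A short match to the U6 promoter in that interval is only a fragment.

The viral framework follows a third-generation, self-inactivating design. An RSV promoter drives a truncated HIV-1 5' LTR, followed by the Ψ packaging signal with a gag fragment, the RRE for Rev-dependent nuclear export, cPPT/CTS, a WPRE downstream of the ORF to enhance transcript expression, and a ΔU3 3' LTR that inactivates LTR promoter activity after integration. Upstream of the EF-1α cassette, an SV40 early promoter drives puromycin N-acetyltransferase, which permits selection of transduced cells. In bacteria the plasmid is maintained through a high-copy pUC-type origin and ampicillin resistance. An f1 origin and residual lac, T7 and T3 elements are also present. The depositor notes a risk of recombination, which is typical of LTR-containing plasmids. The construct is intended for ZSCAN32 overexpression, alone or in pooled screens of directed differentiation.
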