Addgene plasmid #142265: TFORF0434
Purpose: Lentiviral vector for overexpressing transcription factor ORFs with unique 24-bp barcodes. Barcodes facilitate identification of transcription factors in pooled screens.
Depositing lab: Feng Zhang. Depositing organization: Broad Institute. Publication: A transcription factor atlas of directed differentiation. Joung J, Ma S, Tay T, Geiger-Schuller KR, Kirchgatterer PC, Verdine VK, Guo B, Arias-Garcia MA, Allen WE, Singh A, Kuksenko O, Abudayyeh OO, Gootenberg JS, Fu Z, Macrae RK, Buenrostro JD, Regev A, Zhang F. Cell. 2023 Jan 5;186(1):209-229.e26. doi: 10.1016/j.cell.2022.11.026. PubMed 36608654.
Backbone
  Vector backbone: pLX_TRC317
  Backbone manufacturer: Broad Institute Genetic Perturbation Platform
  Backbone size w/o insert (bp): 8264
  Vector type: Mammalian Expression, Lentiviral
  Selectable markers: Puromycin
Growth in bacteria
  Bacterial resistance: Ampicillin, 100 μg/mL
  Growth temperature: 30°C
  Growth strain: NEB Stable
  Copy number: High Copy
Gene/Insert
  Gene/Insert name: ZSCAN32
  Species: H. sapiens (human)
  Insert size (bp): 2195
  Entrez Gene: ZSCAN32 (a.k.a. HCCS-5, ZNF434)
  Promoter: EF1a
  Cloning method: Unknown
  Sequencing primers: 5′ GGGTGGAGACTGAAGTTAGGCCAG; 3′ CACATAGCGTAAAAGGAGCAACATAG
Terms and licenses: Academic/Nonprofit Terms; Industry Terms: Not Available to Industry
Depositor comments: NM_001284527,XM_011522555,XM_017023371,ENST00000396846,ENST00000396852 . The transcription factor ORF portion of this plasmid was synthesized by Genewiz. Please test multiple small colonies in case of plasmid recombination. To make this collection available in a timely manner, a portion of this collection was not fully sequenced by Addgene. If an Addgene verified full plasmid sequence is not available, please contact us prior to placing an order to request the full sequence.
How to cite: TFORF0434 was a gift from Feng Zhang (Addgene plasmid # 142265 ; http://n2t.net/addgene:142265 ; RRID:Addgene_142265)
