>Addgene plasmid #142265 | TFORF0434 | depositor partial sequence | sequence record 278933 | Insert
ACCGCCACCATGATGGCTGCAGTGAAGAGTACCGAGGCACACCCATCCTCAAACAAGGATCCCACACAGG
GCCAGAAATCAGCCCTCCAGGGTAACAGCCCTGACTCCGAGGCCTCCCGTCAGCGCTTCAGGCAGTTTTG
CTACCAGGAGGTAACTGGCCCACATGAAGCTTTTAGCAAACTCTGGGAACTCTGTTGTCAGTGGCTGAGG
CCGAAGACCCACTCAAAAGAGGAAATCCTGGAGCTGCTGGTTTTGGAGCAGTTTCTGACTATCTTGCCAG
AGGAGATCCAGACCTGGGTGAGGGAGCAGCATCCAGAAAACGGCGAGGAAGCTGTGGCTCTGGTTGAGGA
TGTACAGAGAGCTCCTGGACAACAGGTTCTAGATTCTGAGAAGGACTTGAAAGTACTCATGAAGGAGATG
GCCCCTTTGGGAGCAACCAGAGAATCACTGAGATCCCAATGGAAACAGGAGGTTCAGCCAGAGGAACCGA
CTTTTAAGGGATCACAGAGCTCACACCAAAGACCAGGGGAACAGTCAGAAGCCTGGCTTGCTCCTCAGGC
TCCCAGGAACCTGCCTCAAAACACAGGTCTCCACGACCAGGAGACAGGTGCTGTGGTCTGGACAGCTGGG
TCCCAGGGACCAGCCATGCGTGACAACAGAGCTGTATCCCTCTGTCAGCAAGAATGGATGTGCCCAGGCC
CTGCACAAAGGGCCCTCTACAGGGGTGCCACCCAGAGGAAGGACAGTCACGTCTCGCTGGCAACAGGTGT
GCCCTGGGGCTATGAAGAGACCAAGACGCTCCTGGCTATTCTTAGTAGTTCTCAATTTTATGGAAAACTC
CAGACCTGTCAGCAGAACAGCCAGATCTACAGGGCCATGGCGGAAGGACTCTGGGAGCAGGGTTTTCTGC
GGACCCCAGAACAGTGTCGCACCAAGTTCAAAAGCCTACAGTTGAGTTACCGCAAAGTGAGGAGAGGCCG
TGTGCCTGAGCCTTGTATCTTTTATGAGGAAATGAATGCTCTTTCAGGCTCCTGGGCCTCTGCACCTCCT
ATGGCAAGCGATGCTGTTCCTGGCCAAGAAGGAAGTGATATTGAGGCTGGAGAGCTGAATCACCAGAATG
GGGAACCCACGGAGGTAGAAGATGGCACTGTGGATGGTGCAGACAGGGATGAAAAGGACTTCAGGAATCC
TGGCCAGGAAGTCAGGAAACTAGACCTGCCAGTGCTGTTCCCAAACAGACTTGGTTTTGAGTTCAAGAAC
GAGATTAAAAAAGAAAATCTAAAATGGGATGATTCAGAGGAAGTAGAAATAAACAAGGCTTTACAGAGAA
AGTCCAGAGGAGTTTATTGGCACTCTGAGCTACAAAAAGGCTTGGAGAGTGAGCCAACATCAAGAAGGCA
ATGTAGAAATTCTCCAGGGGAGAGTGAGGAGAAAACCCCATCCCAGGAGAAGATGAGTCACCAGAGTTTT
TGTGCCAGGGACAAAGCCTGTACACATATCCTCTGTGGGAAAAACTGCTCTCAGAGTGTGCACTCTCCCC
ACAAGCCAGCGCTCAAACTGGAAAAAGTATCTCAATGTCCTGAATGTGGGAAAACCTTTAGCCGAAGTTC
TTATCTTGTTCGGCATCAAAGAATCCACACAGGCGAGAAGCCTCACAAGTGCAGTGAGTGCGGGAAGGGC
TTTAGTGAGCGCTCCAACCTCACTGCCCACCTACGAACTCACACAGGGGAGAGGCCCTATCAGTGTGGGC
AATGTGGGAAAAGCTTCAACCAGAGTTCCAGCCTCATTGTCCACCAGAGGACCCATACCGGGGAAAAGCC
TTACCAGTGCATTGTCTGTGGAAAGAGATTCAACAACAGTTCCCAGTTCAGTGCTCACCGGCGCATCCAC
ACTGGGGAGAGCCCATACAAGTGTGCAGTGTGTGGGAAAATCTTCAACAATAGCTCCCACTTCAGTGCCC
ACCGAAAAACCCACACTGGTGAAAAGCCTTACAGGTGTTCTCACTGTGAGAGAGGCTTCACTAAGAACTC
TGCCCTCACCCGTCATCAGACAGTACACATGAAAGCAGTACTCTCATCACAGGAAGGAAGAGATGCGTTA
TAGTAATGAACTAGTCCGTAACTTGAAAGTATTTCGATTTCTTGGCTTTATATATCTTGTGGAAAGGACG
AGGTAAGGCAGTCAACATTGATTAC
