>Addgene plasmid #142265 | TFORF0434 | depositor partial sequence | sequence record 278934 | Barcode
GGTAAGGCAGTCAACATTGATTAC
